Addgene plasmid #207409: pET28b-TEV-AcrIC9
Purpose: Protein purification vector to produce AcrIC9 in E. coli
Depositing lab: Yan Zhang. Depositing organization: University of Michigan. Publication: Exploiting activation and inactivation mechanisms in type I-C CRISPR-Cas3 for genome-editing applications. Hu C, Myers MT, Zhou X, Hou Z, Lozen ML, Nam KH, Zhang Y, Ke A. Mol Cell. 2024 Feb 1;84(3):463-475.e5. doi: 10.1016/j.molcel.2023.12.034. Epub 2024 Jan 18. PubMed 38242128.
Backbone
  Vector backbone: pET28b
  Backbone manufacturer: Novagen
  Backbone size w/o insert (bp): 5368
  Total vector size (bp): 5565
  Vector type: Bacterial Expression
Growth in bacteria
  Bacterial resistance: Kanamycin, 50 μg/mL
  Growth temperature: 37°C
  Growth strain: DH5alpha
  Copy number: Low Copy
Gene/Insert
  Gene/Insert name: T7-TEV-AcrIC9
  Insert size (bp): 227
  Promoter: T7
  Tag / fusion protein: His (C terminal on insert)
  Cloning method: Gibson Cloning
  Sequencing primers: 5′ TAATACGACTCACTATAG; 3′ TTAGCAGCCGGATCTCAGTG
Terms and licenses: Academic/Nonprofit Terms; Industry Terms: Not Available to Industry
How to cite: pET28b-TEV-AcrIC9 was a gift from Yan Zhang (Addgene plasmid # 207409 ; http://n2t.net/addgene:207409 ; RRID:Addgene_207409)
