[The description below was written by a language model from this plasmid's Addgene catalogue record and pLannotate feature annotations shown in this document.]
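Description:
pET28b-TEV-AcrIC9 is a bacterial expression plasmid built on the Novagen pET28b backbone for producing and purifying AcrIC9 in E. coli. Its name and associated work on type I-C CRISPR-Cas3 indicate that AcrIC9 is an anti-CRISPR protein acting on that system. The plasmid is about 5.6 kb and is selected with kanamycin through an aminoglycoside phosphotransferase (KanR) gene. It replicates from a pBR322/ColE1-type origin accompanied by the bom region and the rop gene, consistent with its listing as low copy. An f1 phage origin is also present. The short TcR and other fragmentary hits in the feature table appear to be pBR322-derived backbone remnants rather than functional markers.

The roughly 227 bp insert, introduced by Gibson cloning, sits in the standard pET expression cassette: a T7 promoter followed by a lac operator, the T7 gene 10 ribosome binding site and, downstream, the T7 terminator. The plasmid-borne lacI gene supplies repressor, so transcription is held off until IPTG is added in a host that provides T7 RNA polymerase.

Upstream of the coding region, the annotation detects a short fragment matching a His-containing composite tag, a thrombin site and a partial TEV protease site. This suggests the pET28 N-terminal leader followed by a TEV-cleavable linker. A histidine tag fragment is also annotated downstream of the insert, and the catalogue records a C-terminal His tag. The record does not make clear which tags are in frame in the translated product, and the AcrIC9 coding sequence itself is not annotated. The construct is intended for affinity purification of recombinant AcrIC9, for example for biochemical studies of Cas3 inhibition.
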