Features (pLannotate 1.2.2; 21 found; start..end, strand, type, name):
     12..440     +  rep_origin     f1 ori (sequence partly withheld): f1 bacteriophage origin of replication; arrow indicates direction of (+) strand synthesis
    493..550     +  promoter       AmpR promoter (fragment): bla
    559..1374    -  CDS            KanR: aminoglycoside phosphotransferase; aph(3')-Ia; confers resistance to kanamycin in bacteria or G418 (Geneticin®) in eukaryotes
   1496..2084    +  rep_origin     ori: high-copy-number ColE1/pMB1/pBR322/pUC origin of replication
   2270..2409    -  misc_feature   bom: basis of mobility region from pBR322
   2511..2702    -  CDS            rop: Rop protein, which maintains plasmids at low copy number; rop
   2719..3099    +  CDS            YPB1_ECOLX: Protein predicted: Swiss-Prot protein existence level 4. From Escherichia coli.
   3171..3462    -  CDS            TcR (fragment): tetracycline efflux protein; tet; confers resistance to tetracycline
   3477..3498    -  protein_bind   CAP binding site: CAP binding activates transcription in the presence of cAMP. E. coli catabolite activator protein
   3511..4593    -  CDS            lacI: lac repressor; lacI; The lac repressor binds to the lac operator to inhibit transcription in E. coli. This inhibition can be relieved by adding lactose or isopropyl-β-D-thiogalactopyranoside (IPTG).
   4594..4671    -  promoter       lacI promoter: lacI
   4679..4958    -  CDS            TcR (fragment): tetracycline efflux protein; tet; confers resistance to tetracycline
   4980..4998    +  promoter       T7 promoter: promoter for bacteriophage T7 RNA polymerase
   4999..5023    +  protein_bind   lac operator: The lac repressor binds to the lac operator to inhibit transcription in E. coli. This inhibition can be relieved by adding lactose or isopropyl-β-D-thiogalactopyranoside (IPTG). lac repressor encoded by lacI
   5038..5060    +  RBS            RBS: efficient ribosome binding site from bacteriophage T7 gene 10 (Olins and Rangwala, 1989)
   5079..5095    +  CDS            capTEV™ (fragment): composite tag for in vivo biotinylation, TEV protease cleavage, and 6xHis tagging
   5106..5123    +  CDS            thrombin site: thrombin recognition and cleavage site
   5133..5151    +  CDS            TEV site (fragment): tobacco etch virus (TEV) protease recognition and cleavage site
   5405..5422    +  CDS            9xHis (fragment): 9xHis affinity tag
   5432..5481    +  CDS            SET1 (fragment): solubility-enhancement tag derived from T7 phage gene 10B
   5489..5536    +  terminator     T7 terminator: transcription terminator for bacteriophage T7 RNA polymerase
>Addgene plasmid #207409 | pET28b-TEV-AcrIC9 | addgene full sequence | sequence record 410201 | Addgene NGS Result
TGGCGAATGGG
[124 nt withheld, positions 12-135]
C
[91 nt withheld, positions 137-227]
A
[49 nt withheld, positions 229-277]
CCTTTGACGTTGGAGTCCACGTTCTTT
[37 nt withheld, positions 305-341]
ACCCTATCTCGGTCTATTCTTTTGATTTATAAGGGATTTTGCCGATTTCGGCCTATTGGTTAAAAAATGA
GCTGATTTAACAAAAATTTAACGCGAATTTTAACAAAATATTAACGCTTACAATTTAGGTGGCACTTTTC
GGGGAAATGTGCGCGGAACCCCTATTTGTTTATTTTTCTAAATACATTCAAATATGTATCCGCTCATGAA
TTAATTCTTAGAAAAACTCATCGAGCATCAAATGAAACTGCAATTTATTCATATCAGGATTATCAATACC
ATATTTTTGAAAAAGCCGTTTCTGTAATGAAGGAGAAAACTCACCGAGGCAGTTCCATAGGATGGCAAGA
TCCTGGTATCGGTCTGCGATTCCGACTCGTCCAACATCAATACAACCTATTAATTTCCCCTCGTCAAAAA
TAAGGTTATCAAGTGAGAAATCACCATGAGTGACGACTGAATCCGGTGAGAATGGCAAAAGTTTATGCAT
TTCTTTCCAGACTTGTTCAACAGGCCAGCCATTACGCTCGTCATCAAAATCACTCGCATCAACCAAACCG
TTATTCATTCGTGATTGCGCCTGAGCGAGACGAAATACGCGATCGCTGTTAAAAGGACAATTACAAACAG
GAATCGAATGCAACCGGCGCAGGAACACTGCCAGCGCATCAACAATATTTTCACCTGAATCAGGATATTC
TTCTAATACCTGGAATGCTGTTTTCCCGGGGATCGCAGTGGTGAGTAACCATGCATCATCAGGAGTACGG
ATAAAATGCTTGATGGTCGGAAGAGGCATAAATTCCGTCAGCCAGTTTAGTCTGACCATCTCATCTGTAA
CATCATTGGCAACGCTACCTTTGCCATGTTTCAGAAACAACTCTGGCGCATCGGGCTTCCCATACAATCG
ATAGATTGTCGCACCTGATTGCCCGACATTATCGCGAGCCCATTTATACCCATATAAATCAGCATCCATG
TTGGAATTTAATCGCGGCCTAGAGCAAGACGTTTCCCGTTGAATATGGCTCATAACACCCCTTGTATTAC
TGTTTATGTAAGCAGACAGTTTTATTGTTCATGACCAAAATCCCTTAACGTGAGTTTTCGTTCCACTGAG
CGTCAGACCCCGTAGAAAAGATCAAAGGATCTTCTTGAGATCCTTTTTTTCTGCGCGTAATCTGCTGCTT
GCAAACAAAAAAACCACCGCTACCAGCGGTGGTTTGTTTGCCGGATCAAGAGCTACCAACTCTTTTTCCG
AAGGTAACTGGCTTCAGCAGAGCGCAGATACCAAATACTGTCCTTCTAGTGTAGCCGTAGTTAGGCCACC
ACTTCAAGAACTCTGTAGCACCGCCTACATACCTCGCTCTGCTAATCCTGTTACCAGTGGCTGCTGCCAG
TGGCGATAAGTCGTGTCTTACCGGGTTGGACTCAAGACGATAGTTACCGGATAAGGCGCAGCGGTCGGGC
TGAACGGGGGGTTCGTGCACACAGCCCAGCTTGGAGCGAACGACCTACACCGAACTGAGATACCTACAGC
GTGAGCTATGAGAAAGCGCCACGCTTCCCGAAGGGAGAAAGGCGGACAGGTATCCGGTAAGCGGCAGGGT
CGGAACAGGAGAGCGCACGAGGGAGCTTCCAGGGGGAAACGCCTGGTATCTTTATAGTCCTGTCGGGTTT
CGCCACCTCTGACTTGAGCGTCGATTTTTGTGATGCTCGTCAGGGGGGCGGAGCCTATGGAAAAACGCCA
GCAACGCGGCCTTTTTACGGTTCCTGGCCTTTTGCTGGCCTTTTGCTCACATGTTCTTTCCTGCGTTATC
CCCTGATTCTGTGGATAACCGTATTACCGCCTTTGAGTGAGCTGATACCGCTCGCCGCAGCCGAACGACC
GAGCGCAGCGAGTCAGTGAGCGAGGAAGCGGAAGAGCGCCTGATGCGGTATTTTCTCCTTACGCATCTGT
GCGGTATTTCACACCGCAATGGTGCACTCTCAGTACAATCTGCTCTGATGCCGCATAGTTAAGCCAGTAT
ACACTCCGCTATCGCTACGTGACTGGGTCATGGCTGCGCCCCGACACCCGCCAACACCCGCTGACGCGCC
CTGACGGGCTTGTCTGCTCCCGGCATCCGCTTACAGACAAGCTGTGACCGTCTCCGGGAGCTGCATGTGT
CAGAGGTTTTCACCGTCATCACCGAAACGCGCGAGGCAGCTGCGGTAAAGCTCATCAGCGTGGTCGTGAA
GCGATTCACAGATGTCTGCCTGTTCATCCGCGTCCAGCTCGTTGAGTTTCTCCAGAAGCGTTAATGTCTG
GCTTCTGATAAAGCGGGCCATGTTAAGGGCGGTTTTTTCCTGTTTGGTCACTGATGCCTCCGTGTAAGGG
GGATTTCTGTTCATGGGGGTAATGATACCGATGAAACGAGAGAGGATGCTCACGATACGGGTTACTGATG
ATGAACATGCCCGGTTACTGGAACGTTGTGAGGGTAAACAACTGGCGGTATGGATGCGGCGGGACCAGAG
AAAAATCACTCAGGGTCAATGCCAGCGCTTCGTTAATACAGATGTAGGTGTTCCACAGGGTAGCCAGCAG
CATCCTGCGATGCAGATCCGGAACATAATGGTGCAGGGCGCTGACTTCCGCGTTTCCAGACTTTACGAAA
CACGGAAACCGAAGACCATTCATGTTGTTGCTCAGGTCGCAGACGTTTTGCAGCAGCAGTCGCTTCACGT
TCGCTCGCGTATCGGTGATTCATTCTGCTAACCAGTAAGGCAACCCCGCCAGCCTAGCCGGGTCCTCAAC
GACAGGAGCACGATCATGCGCACCCGTGGGGCCGCCATGCCGGCGATAATGGCCTGCTTCTCGCCGAAAC
GTTTGGTGGCGGGACCAGTGACGAAGGCTTGAGCGAGGGCGTGCAAGATTCCGAATACCGCAAGCGACAG
GCCGATCATCGTCGCGCTCCAGCGAAAGCGGTCCTCGCCGAAAATGACCCAGAGCGCTGCCGGCACCTGT
CCTACGAGTTGCATGATAAAGAAGACAGTCATAAGTGCGGCGACGATAGTCATGCCCCGCGCCCACCGGA
AGGAGCTGACTGGGTTGAAGGCTCTCAAGGGCATCGGTCGAGATCCCGGTGCCTAATGAGTGAGCTAACT
TACATTAATTGCGTTGCGCTCACTGCCCGCTTTCCAGTCGGGAAACCTGTCGTGCCAGCTGCATTAATGA
ATCGGCCAACGCGCGGGGAGAGGCGGTTTGCGTATTGGGCGCCAGGGTGGTTTTTCTTTTCACCAGTGAG
ACGGGCAACAGCTGATTGCCCTTCACCGCCTGGCCCTGAGAGAGTTGCAGCAAGCGGTCCACGCTGGTTT
GCCCCAGCAGGCGAAAATCCTGTTTGATGGTGGTTAACGGCGGGATATAACATGAGCTGTCTTCGGTATC
GTCGTATCCCACTACCGAGATATCCGCACCAACGCGCAGCCCGGACTCGGTAATGGCGCGCATTGCGCCC
AGCGCCATCTGATCGTTGGCAACCAGCATCGCAGTGGGAACGATGCCCTCATTCAGCATTTGCATGGTTT
GTTGAAAACCGGACATGGCACTCCAGTCGCCTTCCCGTTCCGCTATCGGCTGAATTTGATTGCGAGTGAG
ATATTTATGCCAGCCAGCCAGACGCAGACGCGCCGAGACAGAACTTAATGGGCCCGCTAACAGCGCGATT
TGCTGGTGACCCAATGCGACCAGATGCTCCACGCCCAGTCGCGTACCGTCTTCATGGGAGAAAATAATAC
TGTTGATGGGTGTCTGGTCAGAGACATCAAGAAATAACGCCGGAACATTAGTGCAGGCAGCTTCCACAGC
AATGGCATCCTGGTCATCCAGCGGATAGTTAATGATCAGCCCACTGACGCGTTGCGCGAGAAGATTGTGC
ACCGCCGCTTTACAGGCTTCGACGCCGCTTCGTTCTACCATCGACACCACCACGCTGGCACCCAGTTGAT
CGGCGCGAGATTTAATCGCCGCGACAATTTGCGACGGCGCGTGCAGGGCCAGACTGGAGGTGGCAACGCC
AATCAGCAACGACTGTTTGCCCGCCAGTTGTTGTGCCACGCGGTTGGGAATGTAATTCAGCTCCGCCATC
GCCGCTTCCACTTTTTCCCGCGTTTTCGCAGAAACGTGGCTGGCCTGGTTCACCACGCGGGAAACGGTCT
GATAAGAGACACCGGCATACTCTGCGACATCGTATAACGTTACTGGTTTCACATTCACCACCCTGAATTG
ACTCTCTTCCGGGCGCTATCATGCCATACCGCGAAAGGTTTTGCGCCATTCGATGGTGTCCGGGATCTCG
ACGCTCTCCCTTATGCGACTCCTGCATTAGGAAGCAGCCCAGTAGTAGGTTGAGGCCGTTGAGCACCGCC
GCCGCAAGGAATGGTGCATGCAAGGAGATGGCGCCCAACAGTCCCCCGGCCACGGGGCCTGCCACCATAC
CCACGCCGAAACAAGCGCTCATGAGCCCGAAGTGGCGAGCCCGATCTTCCCCATCGGTGATGTCGGCGAT
ATAGGCGCCAGCAACCGCACCTGTGGCGCCGGTGATGCCGGCCACGATGCGTCCGGCGTAGAGGATCGAG
ATCTCGATCCCGCGAAATTAATACGACTCACTATAGGGGAATTGTGAGCGGATAACAATTCCCCTCTAGA
AATAATTTTGTTTAACTTTAAGAAGGAGATATACCATGGGCAGCAGCCATCATCATCATCATCACAGCAG
CGGCCTGGTGCCGCGCGGCAGCCATATGTCTGAAAACCTGTACTTCCAGGGTTCCATGACCAGCTTTTAC
AAAATCACCGCTTACAATTCGCAAGCTCTCTATTTCTGGGGCACCGACGCCGATGTTGACCGCTACGTTG
ACTGGCTCAACCGCGATCGCGAAATCAACGTCTATGCCGCAGAAGCGATCCCGGAAGCCGAATGGGCGCA
GTACGAAGGCCGCGACGACGTTCTGAGCGGCGAAGAGTGTGGCTGGGACGACTTCATGAGCGCCGAAGCC
TGAAGCTTGCGGCCGCACTCGAGCACCACCACCACCACCACTGAGATCCGGCTGCTAACAAAGCCCGAAA
GGAAGCTGAGTTGGCTGCTGCCACCGCTGAGCAATAACTAGCATAACCCCTTGGGGCCTCTAAACGGGTC
TTGAGGGGTTTTTTGCTGAAAGGAGGAACTATATCCGGAT
